Addgene plasmid #27063: pGMEH-P38-luxABct6
Depositing lab: Dirk Schnappinger. Depositing organization: Cornell University. Publication: Protein inactivation in mycobacteria by controlled proteolysis and its application to deplete the beta subunit of RNA polymerase. Kim JH, Wei JR, Wallach JB, Robbins RS, Rubin EJ, Schnappinger D. Nucleic Acids Res. 2011 Mar;39(6):2210-20. doi: 10.1093/nar/gkq1149 PubMed 21075796.
Backbone
  Vector backbone: pDE43-MEH
  Backbone size w/o insert (bp): 7843
  Vector type: Bacterial Expression
Growth in bacteria
  Bacterial resistance: Hygromycin, 200 μg/mL
  Growth temperature: 37°C
  Growth strain: DH5alpha
  Copy number: High Copy
Gene/Insert
  Gene/Insert name: P#38-luxAB-DAS+4
  Species: synthetic gene
  Insert size (bp): 2661
  Cloning method: Restriction Enzyme
  Sequencing primers: 5′ n/a
Terms and licenses: Academic/Nonprofit Terms; Industry Terms: Not Available to Industry
How to cite: pGMEH-P38-luxABct6 was a gift from Dirk Schnappinger (Addgene plasmid # 27063 ; http://n2t.net/addgene:27063 ; RRID:Addgene_27063)
