[The description below was written by a language model from this plasmid's Addgene catalogue record and pLannotate feature annotations shown in this document.]
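Description:
pGMEH-P38-luxABct6 is a bacterial expression plasmid built on the pDE43-MEH backbone. It comes from a study of controlled proteolysis as a way to inactivate proteins in mycobacteria. In E. coli it is maintained at high copy through a ColE1/pUC-type origin and is selected with hygromycin, conferred by the Streptomyces hygroscopicus hygromycin phosphotransferase gene (hyg). A stretch of nearly 3 kb downstream of hyg carries no annotation. The record does not state what lies there, so any mycobacterial replication function is not documented here. The annotated sequence record is 9,145 nt, shorter than the sum of the catalogued backbone and insert sizes.

The payload is a synthetic cassette listed as P#38-luxAB-DAS+4. The feature table shows the Vibrio harveyi luxA and luxB genes, encoding the alpha and beta subunits of bacterial luciferase, in tandem on the forward strand and followed by a short luxE remnant. The P#38 promoter is not itself annotated, but presumably lies in the region between the attB1 and attB2 sites just upstream of luxA. DAS+4 is a modified ssrA-type degradation tag that depends on the SspB adaptor to deliver tagged proteins to the ClpXP protease; the tag is also not annotated, and the record does not say which subunit carries it. The attB4, attB1, attB2 and attB3 sites flanking these elements point to multisite Gateway assembly of promoter and reporter modules, although the catalogue lists restriction enzyme cloning. Many small hits (lacZ, lacY, lacI, bla, SV40 poly(A), RSF ori, celB fragments) are probably backbone remnants or spurious matches.

The construct most plausibly serves as a luminescent reporter of tag-dependent, inducible protein degradation.
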