Features (pLannotate 1.2.2; 21 found; start..end, strand, type, name):
     17..174     +  CDS            lacZα (fragment): LacZα fragment of β-galactosidase; lacZ fragment
    180..234     -  misc_feature   bom (fragment): basis of mobility region from pBR322
    228..332     +  CDS            lacZ (fragment): β-galactosidase; lacZ
    384..596     +  CDS            lacY (fragment): LACY_ECOLI - Experimental evidence at protein level: Swiss-Prot protein existence level 1. Responsible for transport of beta-galactosides into the cell, with the concomitant import of a proton (symport system). Can transport lactose, melibiose, lactulose or the analog methyl-1-thio-beta,D- galactopyranoside (TMG), but not sucrose or fructose (PubMed:1848449, PubMed:18177889, PubMed:22106930). The substrate specificity is directed toward the galactopyranosyl moiety of the substrate (PubMed:22106930). From Escherichia coli (strain K12).
    596..730     +  polyA_signal   SV40 poly(A) signal: SV40 polyadenylation signal
    783..810     -  terminator     rrnB T2 terminator: transcription terminator T2 from the E. coli rrnB gene
    833..888     -  CDS            lacI (fragment): lac repressor; lacI; The lac repressor binds to the lac operator to inhibit transcription in E. coli. This inhibition can be relieved by adding lactose or isopropyl-β-D-thiogalactopyranoside (IPTG).
   1071..1659    -  rep_origin     ori: high-copy-number ColE1/pMB1/pBR322/pUC origin of replication
   1831..1906    -  CDS            bla(M) (fragment): β-lactamase lacking the signal sequence; bla(M); allows cytosolic expression of β-lactamase
   2023..3015    +  CDS            hyg: KHYB_STRHY - Experimental evidence at protein level: Swiss-Prot protein existence level 1. The aminoglycoside phosphotransferases achieve inactivation of their antibiotic substrates by phosphorylation. From Streptomyces hygroscopicus.
   5857..5887    -  misc_feature   MCS (fragment): pBluescript multiple cloning site
   6028..6093    +  rep_origin     RSF ori (fragment): Plasmids containing the RSF 1030 origin of replication can be propagated in E. coli cells that contain additional plasmids with compatible origins.
   6153..6173    +  protein_bind   attB4: mutant version of attB; core recombination site for the Gateway® BP reaction BP Clonase™
   6178..6198    +  protein_bind   attB1: mutant version of attB; core recombination site for the Gateway® BP reaction BP Clonase™
   6573..6668    -  CDS            celB (fragment): PGM_KOMXY - Protein inferred from homology: Swiss-Prot protein existence level 3. This enzyme participates in both the breakdown and synthesis of glucose. From Komagataeibacter xylinus (Gluconacetobacter xylinus).
   6693..6717    -  protein_bind   attB2: mutant version of attB; recombination site for the Gateway® BP reaction BP Clonase™
   6749..7813    +  CDS            luxA: LUXA_VIBHA - Experimental evidence at protein level: Swiss-Prot protein existence level 1. Light-emitting reaction in luminous bacteria. From Vibrio harveyi (Beneckea harveyi).
   7843..8814    +  CDS            luxB: LUXB_VIBHA - Experimental evidence at protein level: Swiss-Prot protein existence level 1. Light-emitting reaction in luminous bacteria. The specific role of the beta subunit is unknown, but it is absolutely required for bioluminescence activity. From Vibrio harveyi (Beneckea harveyi).
   8956..9066    +  CDS            luxE (fragment): LUXE_VIBHA - Protein inferred from homology: Swiss-Prot protein existence level 3. Acyl-protein synthetase activates tetradecanoic acid. It is a component of the fatty acid reductase complex responsible for converting tetradecanoic acid to the aldehyde which serves as substrate in the luciferase-catalyzed reaction. From Vibrio harveyi (Beneckea harveyi).
   9101..9137    +  misc_feature   MCS (fragment): pBluescript multiple cloning site
   9138..13      -  protein_bind   attB3 (across the origin): mutant version of attB; core recombination site for the Gateway® BP reaction BP Clonase™
>Addgene plasmid #27063 | pGMEH-P38-luxABct6 | depositor full sequence | sequence record 12804 | Author sequence
TTATACATAGTTGATAATTCACTGGCCGTCGTTTTACAACGTCGTGACTGGGAAAACCCTGGCGTTACCC
AACTTAATCGCCTTGCAGCACATCCCCCTTTCGCCAGCTGGCGTAATAGCGAAGAGGCCCGCACCGATCG
CCCTTCCCAACAGTTGCGCAGCCTGAATGGCGAATGGCGCCTGATGCGGTATTTTCTCCTTACGCATCTG
TGCGGTATTTCACACCGCATATGGGGATTGGTGGCGACGACTCCTGGAGCCCGTCAGTATCGGCGGAATT
CCAGCTGAGCGCCGGTCGCTACCATTACCAGTTGGTCTGGTGTCAAAAATAATAATAACCGGGCAGGCCA
TGTCTGCCCGTATTTCGCGTAAGGAAATCCATTATGTACTATTTAAAAAACACAAACTTTTGGATGTTCG
GTTTATTCTTTTTCTTTTACTTTTTTATCATGGGAGCCTACTTCCCGTTTTTCCCGATTTGGCTACATGA
CATCAACCATATCAGCAAAAGTGATACGGGTATTATTTTTGCCGCTATTTCTCTGTTCTCGCTATTATTC
CAACCGCTGTTTGGTCTGCTTTCTGACAAACTCGGAACTTGTTTATTGCAGCTTATAATGGTTACAAATA
AAGCAATAGCATCACAAATTTCACAAATAAAGCATTTTTTTCACTGCATTCTAGTTGTGGTTTGTCCAAA
CTCATCAATGTATCTTATCATGTCTGGATCCTCTAGAGTCGACCTGCAGGTTTAAACGCGGCCGCAAACA
GTATTAAACGCAAAAAGGCCATCCGTCAGGATGGCCTTCTGCTTAGCTAATCAACTAGTTCTAGCTGCAT
TAATGAATCGGCCAACGCGCGGGGAGAGGCGGTTTGCGTATTGGGCGCTCTTCCGCTTCCTCGCTCACTG
ACTCGCTGCGCTCGGTCGTTCGGCTGCGGCGAGCGGTATCAGCTCACTCAAAGGCGGTAATACGGTTATC
CACAGAATCAGGGGATAACGCAGGAAAGAACATGTGAGCAAAAGGCCAGCAAAAGGCCAGGAACCGTAAA
AAGGCCGCGTTGCTGGCGTTTTTCCATAGGCTCCGCCCCCCTGACGAGCATCACAAAAATCGACGCTCAA
GTCAGAGGTGGCGAAACCCGACAGGACTATAAAGATACCAGGCGTTTCCCCCTGGAAGCTCCCTCGTGCG
CTCTCCTGTTCCGACCCTGCCGCTTACCGGATACCTGTCCGCCTTTCTCCCTTCGGGAAGCGTGGCGCTT
TCTCATAGCTCACGCTGTAGGTATCTCAGTTCGGTGTAGGTCGTTCGCTCCAAGCTGGGCTGTGTGCACG
AACCCCCCGTTCAGCCCGACCGCTGCGCCTTATCCGGTAACTATCGTCTTGAGTCCAACCCGGTAAGACA
CGACTTATCGCCACTGGCAGCAGCCACTGGTAACAGGATTAGCAGAGCGAGGTATGTAGGCGGTGCTACA
GAGTTCTTGAAGTGGTGGCCTAACTACGGCTACACTAGAAGGACAGTATTTGGTATCTGCGCTCTGCTGA
AGCCAGTTACCTTCGGAAAAAGAGTTGGTAGCTCTTGATCCGGCAAACAAACCACCGCTGGTAGCGGTGG
TTTTTTTGTTTGCAAGCAGCAGATTACGCGCAGAAAAAAAGGATCTCAAGAAGATCCTTTGATCTTTTCT
ACGGGGTCTGACGCTCAGTGGAACGAAAACTCACGTTAAGGGATTTTGGTCATGAGATTATCAAAAAGGA
TCTTCACCTAGATCCTTTTAAATTAAAAATGAAGTTTTAAATCAATCTAAAGTATATATGAGTAAACTTG
GTCTGACAGTTACCAATGCTTAATCAGTGAGGCACCTATCTCAGCGATCTGTCTATTTCGTTCATCCATA
GTTGCCTGACTCCCCGGACGTGGCCGACCAGCCCGTCATCGTCAACGCCTGACCGCGGTGCGGACAGGCC
GTGTCGCGACCGGCCGTGCGGAATTAAGCCGGCCCGTACCCTGTGAATAGAGGTCCGCTGTGACACAAGA
ATCCCTGTTACTTCTCGACCGTATTGATTCGGATGATTCCTACGCGAGCCTGCGGAACGACCAGGAATTC
TGGGAGCCGCTGGCCCGCCGAGCCCTGGAGGAGCTCGGGCTGCCGGTGCCGCCGGTGCTGCGGGTGCCCG
GCGAGAGCACCAACCCCGTACTGGTCGGCGAGCCCGACCCGGTGATCAAGCTGTTCGGCGAGCACTGGTG
CGGTCCGGAGAGCCTCGCGTCGGAGTCGGAGGCGTACGCGGTCCTGGCGGACGCCCCGGTGCCGGTGCCC
CGCCTCCTCGGCCGCGGCGAGCTGCGGCCCGGCACCGGAGCCTGGCCGTGGCCCTACCTGGTGATGAGCC
GGATGACCGGCACCACCTGGCGGTCCGCGATGGACGGCACGACCGACCGGAACGCGCTGCTCGCCCTGGC
CCGCGAACTCGGCCGGGTGCTCGGCCGGCTGCACAGGGTGCCGCTGACCGGGAACACCGTGCTCACCCCC
CATTCCGAGGTCTTCCCGGAACTGCTGCGGGAACGCCGCGCGGCGACCGTCGAGGACCACCGCGGGTGGG
GCTACCTCTCGCCCCGGCTGCTGGACCGCCTGGAGGACTGGCTGCCGGACGTGGACACGCTGCTGGCCGG
CCGCGAACCCCGGTTCGTCCACGGCGACCTGCACGGGACCAACATCTTCGTGGACCTGGCCGCGACCGAG
GTCACCGGGATCGTCGACTTCACCGACGTCTATGCGGGAGACTCCCGCTACAGCCTGGTGCAACTGCATC
TCAACGCCTTCCGGGGCGACCGCGAGATCCTGGCCGCGCTGCTCGACGGGGCGCAGTGGAAGCGGACCGA
GGACTTCGCCCGCGAACTGCTCGCCTTCACCTTCCTGCACGACTTCGAGGTGTTCGAGGAGACCCCGCTG
GATCTCTCCGGCTTCACCGATCCGGAGGAACTGGCGCAGTTCCTCTGGGGGCCGCCGGACACCGCCCCCG
GCGCCTGACGCCCCGGGCCGCCCGGCGCCGCCCCCGGCCCCCGGCGGCCGGCCGCCCGGAGCCCCGCCCG
CGCTCGGGAGCCCCGGGCCCGCGCCGAAGCCCGCTGCTGCGAGCCCGGAGCGGGCCGGCCGACGGCGGTG
CGGGCCCGGCGGCGGACGCTCAGCAGCGGCGGGCGTGAAAGGCCCTGGCATCCTCGATCATCTCCTCCAG
GGTGGTCGGCCGAGCTTCCATCCCAGCTCGGCAAGGATCAACGAGGACAGTCGCACGACGAAGTTCTTCT
GGATCGCGCCCGTGCTGGAAGCACTCAACCTCGAAGCGTGTGGTTGCGGAGCCATCTAGCAACCACACGA
AACATGCGCAACGAACCGCGCAACGAACAACGCCTAGAACTGGCCCTAGATGAGCTGACTCGTATCGTTG
GTAAACCTAGTTTGACCAGCATGTTTTAACTACGTTCGGTGAGCTGTCAACGGGGCCTGTAACGGCACAA
CGAACCGTGCAACGAGAGTGGCCACGGATGCCACCACAGGCACTACAACGGAGTTCGCCACGTACATCAC
CACAACCACCGATTCTGGCGGTGAGCTCCCCGATATTCAGCGGAAATGGCTTGGTATCGACCAAGATTCG
TAGAACCCCGTCTCGTCTGGCTGGTATTCAAAACGGGCGCAACGAAACACGCAACGAGACAGGCATGGCC
CAAACCAGAAAACTAGCGTCTACCAGGACTTTTACCTGTCCGACCCGTTGCAACGGAACCCCCCACGGAA
CCCCCGCGACACCCGCTCCCCAATTGCGTTAGAACAGCGGTGGATTGTCGGCTTCGTTGTGGGCCTTTTG
AGCCGCTTCCTGTTCTGCCGCACGCTCTTTCCTCGCCCGATAGCCGAGTCGCTTAACGGTGTCCAGATGC
AGCCCGAAATGTTTGGCCGTTTGCGGCCAAGAGTGGCCCTCGTCGTCGTGATAGGCGCGGATGCGTTCGC
GGCGTGCAGCCTGCTCGGCGAGCCACTCGCTGCGTTCCTGCGCCACGAGCCGGACGACGTGGCGTTCGGA
TAGTCCGGTGATTCGAGCGCCTTCGGCGGCGGTCACGCGCCGCTTTTTGCGGACAGTCGGCTGCCGGTTG
TAGCCGTCGCTGTAGCCGTCGCTGTAGCCGTCGCTCATAGCAATGCCTCCATGGCTGACGCGGACTTTGC
GCGCCGCGCAACTGTGCTCGCCGCCGTGCGCGCTGCTGCGCCCTTCCGCGAGATGGCCGACTGGCGCGCA
CTGAGTGTGGCCTCGTAGACCACGATCCCGTCCGCCCAAATGCGCGACTTGGTTGTGATCCAACGCCAAA
TGCTGTTGGCGATGGCGCGGACCTCGCTGTCCGGTAGCGGTCCGGGACACACGTCGTTGCACGGGAATTC
GGCGTTTCGCGCGTGGCACTCGGCATAGATCGCGCGGCCGAGTCCGTCCACGTTCCGGGTCGGCAGGTAG
ATCCGCATGAGGGCGGGACGATAGGCCCACAACCTGACGGAATCGAACAGTGCGCAATTCCGCCCTAGCG
GCGTCGGAGCCGCTTTGTACGTGGTCTGCTGACGCCAGCGCGGCGGTGGCATGTTCGCGCCGAGCTCGGC
CTCGATGTGGCTGAGTGTGTAGAGATCTGAGTGGAGCCATTCCGTTTCCCAGGCGATGTGGCCGGGGTTT
TTGGTCATGAGGCCTGAGTAACTGCGGTCGCCGTCGACGGCGCGCCGAAGGCCTTCGGCGCACGCCGCCA
TGTATGCGAGCGGCTTACGCCGCGCGTATTCGGTGCGTGGAACAGGGGCGTTGAGTGCCCACACTGCGTG
TGCGTGGCCGTTGGCGCGATTGCCCACGATCGCGTTGGGCAGCGGATGGGACCCCCGGGCGCTGAGCGCT
CGGAGCGCTGCGTCTGGATGGTCTACGTCCACGACCAGCAGGTTTGCCAGCGCTGTTGGGTTCGCCTCGA
TGTACCGGCGGCCTAGGGCCGACGCGCGGCTTTGGCGGTAGATCCCCTCGAGCAGATCGTCGCTTGCCAG
CGGCCAGTACGGCAGCCAGAGCTGCTCAAATTCGTCGGCGACGTGGCTCACGCTTGGTAGTAGACCACGA
TTAATCACCGGTGTATGGTCCGACACGAGCTCCAAGTCAGATATTTCGCTGAGGGGCCACCCCACAACTG
CACACTCCCCCGCTCTCCCGTCGAGCCCTGGTGGTGGAACACCAGCGACAGCCGAGCACCCCCAACCACC
TGTACCAACCAGGAGGAACACATGCGTCGTTTCGAGGACGTTTCCGGGCCGCTGAGAGCCGCTGTGGCGG
CCGTACACGCCGCCTTAGACCCGTTAGACCCCCTGCCGCCTGAATGCGCGGGTACGAGCCACACAGCGCC
CGAACTTACGGAGCTGGTGGGCTCACCTGGCTTTATGGCGTACGAATCGGCTGTGTGCGACCTGTTGGGC
GAGGTGAGGTACGCGCTACTCACGCTGGCAAGGGCGACACAGCCGCCCCACCGAGCCCGCACGGCCGCGC
GCGGTGTCAACAACCGGGTGAGTCGTGCACACCAGCAGGTGTTCGAGGCTTGGCTCGAAGTGCAGGACAT
CGTGGCGAACGCCGCCCGATGAGCCGCGCCTTACGCTGGCTGCCAGCCGTTCGCGGGCTGGTTGGTGCAG
CGCGTCGAGCGGTTAGAGGCCCTGCGGTGTTCCACCACCGCAGGCCTCGCCCTTTTTAAGGCTGAATTTG
CTTGTCTCCGAATCCAACTGGCTTGTCCAAGGGTGTATCTACGCTTAATCCAAAGTTCAAACGAGGGGAT
TACACATGACCAACTTCGATAACGTTCTCGGCTCGATGATCCCCGGCGGGCCCCCCCTCGAGGTCGACGG
TATCGATTTAATTAATATGCATCAATTGATTTAAATACTAGTGTTAACTATTTAATTGGGGACCCTAGAG
GTCCCCTTTTTTATTTTAAAAATTTTTTCNAAGGGGACCTCTAGGGTCCCCAGCTGGCTAGCGAGTCATG
AGGTNACCATGTTCTTTCCTGCGTTATCCCCTGATTCTGTGGATAACCGTATTACCGCCTTTGAGTGAGC
TGATACCAGCGGATAACAATTTCACACAGGAAACAGCTATGACCATGATTACGCCAAGCTATCAACTTTG
TATAGAAAAGTTGAATTCAAGTTTGTACAAAAAAGCAGGCTTATTGGATCACGCCGCGAGCGTGTCGGTG
TTCGAAGACCTGGGAATCCAGCAGGCGCCCAACAGCACCGTCTGCTCCGTCTTCTCCAGAAAGGCGACTA
CGCGGTCCTCCTCGTCGGTGGGTACGCAGCCGAATGCCCGCGGGTCGCCCACCCGCACCAGTTGCAGCGT
GACATCGGCTCGATTGCTTCGGTGGAAGTCCAGCAGTTGGGCCAGATCCGCGAGGGCCCCCCGTGAACAT
CGTCGTGGTAACCAGCGTGTCGGCTTTGGCTGTGGCCGTGGTGCATTCGGTGGCGTTTGCGATCAAGGGG
CGTCACGGCGAGGACCTGGTCGACCGCTGGAACCGTGAGGGCATCGGTGCACACCGCGGGATCAGACCGT
CGACGAACCATTTGAATCCGACCGGTACCTCAACGAGTTGACGGCCGATCACGTCCAGGTTATGTTCGAT
GACGATCACCGTATTGCCCTTGTCGACCAGGCCGTTGATCCGACCCAGCTTTCTTGTACAAAGTGGTTAA
TTAACAGGATCCCAAATAAGGAAATGTTATGAAATTTGGAAACTTCCTTCTCACTTATCAGCCACCTGAG
CTATCTCAGACCGAAGTGATGAAGCGATTGGTTAATCTGGGCAAAGCGTCTGAAGGTTGTGGCTTCGACA
CCGTTTGGTTGCTAGAGCACCACTTCACTGAATTTGGGTTGTTAGGGAATCCTTATGTTGCTGCCGCACA
CCTATTAGGTGCGACAGAAACGCTCAACGTTGGCACTGCAGCTATCGTATTGCCGACTGCCCATCCGGTT
CGACAAGCAGAAGACGTAAACCTACTGGATCAAATGTCAAAAGGACGATTCCGTTTTGGTATTTGTCGCG
GTTTGTACGATAAAGATTTTCGTGTCTTTGGTACAGACATGGATAACAGCCGAGCCTTAATGGACTGTTG
GTATGACTTGATGAAAGAAGGCTTCAATGAAGGCTATATCGCGGCGGATAACGAACATATTAAGTTCCCG
AAAATCCAACTGAATCCATCGGCTTACACACAAGGTGGTGCTCCTGTTTATGTCGTCGCGGAGTCAGCAT
CAACGACAGAATGGGCTGCAGAGCGTGGCCTACCAATGATTCTAAGCTGGATCATCAACACTCACGAGAA
GAAAGCGCAGCTTGATCTTTACAACGAAGTCGCGACTGAACATGGCTACGATGTGACTAAGATTGACCAC
TGTTTGTCTTACATCACCTCCGTCGATCATGACTCAAATAGAGCCAAAGATATTTGCCGCAACTTCTTGG
GCCATTGGTACGACTCATACGTGAATGCCACCAAGATTTTTGACGACTCTGACCAAACAAAAGGTTACGA
CTTCAATAAAGGTCAATGGCGTGATTTTGTGTTGAAAGGCCACAAAGACACCAATCGCCGAATTGATTAC
AGCTACGAAATCAACCCAGTAGGGACGCCTGAAGAGTGTATCGCGATTATCCAGCAAGATATTGATGCGA
CGGGTATTGACAATATTTGTTGTGGTTTTGAAGCAAACGGTTCTGAAGAAGAAATTATCGCATCTATGAA
GCTATTCCAGTCTGATGTGATGCCATATCTCAAAGAAAAACAGTAATTAATATTTTCTAAAAGGAAAGAG
ACATGAAATTTGGATTATTCTTCCTCAATTTTATGAATTCAAAGCGTTCTTCTGATCAAGTCATCGAAGA
AATGTTAGATACCGCACATTACGTAGATCAGTTGAAGTTTGACACGTTGGCTGTTTACGAAAACCATTTC
TCGAACAATGGTGTGGTTGGTGCCCCACTAACAGTGGCTGGTTTTTTACTTGGTATGACAAAGAACGCCA
AAGTGGCTTCGTTGAATCACGTCATTACCACGCATCATCCAGTACGTGTGGCGGAAGAAGCGTGTCTACT
TGACCAAATGAGTGAAGGCCGTTTTGCCTTTGGCTTTAGTGATTGTGAAAAGAGTGCAGATATGCGCTTC
TTTAATCGACCAACGGATTCTCAGTTTCAGTTGTTCAGTGAGTGTCACAAGATCATCAATGATGCATTCA
CTACTGGGTACTGCCATCCAAACAATGATTTTTATAGTTTTCCTAAAATCTCCGTTAACCCACACGCGTT
CACTGAAGGCGGTCCTGCGCAATTTGTGAATGCGACGAGCAAAGAAGTGGTTGAATGGGCGGCTAAGTTA
GGGCTTCCACTCGTGTTTAGATGGGACGACTCAAACGCTCAAAGAAAAGAATACGCCGGTTTGTACCACG
AAGTTGCTCAGGCACATGGTGTCGATGTTAGTCAGGTTCGACACAAGCTGACGCTGCTGGTCAACCAAAA
TGTAGATGGTGAAGCAGCAAGGGCAGAAGCTCGCGTGTATTTGGAAGAGTTTGTCCGTGAATCTTACTCA
AATACCGACTTTGAGCAAAAAATGGGAGAGCTGTTGTCAGAAAATGCCATCGGTACTTATGAAGAAAGTA
CTCAGGCAGCGCGAGTTGCGATTGAGTGTTGTGGTGCCGCGGACCTATTGATGTCTTTTGAGTCGATGGA
AGATAAAGCGCAGCAAAGAGCGGTTATCGATGTGGTAAACGCCAACATCGTCAAATACCACTCGGCCGCC
AACGACGAGAACTACTCCGAGAACTACGCGGACGCCAGCTAATAACTAGTCGTTTAACTGATGCTGAAGG
GGCAGCGATGCCCCTTATATCACCATTCTTTTCGCGCGATAGCGCTAACTAATAGAGGCATTTATATGGA
CGTACTTTCAGCGGTTAAGCAGGAAAATATCGCAGCGAGCACAGAAATCGATGACTTGATTTTCATGGGA
ACTCCTCAGCAATGGTCATTGCAGGAACAAAAACAGCCGGATCTCGAGCTCGCGAAAGCTCTGATTTAAA
TGGATCCCCCGGGCTGCAGGAATTCGATATCAAGCTTCAACTTTA
