>Addgene plasmid #27063 | pGMEH-P38-luxABct6 | addgene partial sequence | sequence record 33321 | 27063 with M13pUC-fwd (5' CCCAGTCACGACGTTGTAAAACG 3')
CTATGTATAATAAAGTTGAAGCTTGATATCGAATTCCTGCAGCCCGGGGGATCCATTTAAATCAGAGCTT
TCGCGAGCTCGAGATCCGGCTGTTTTTGTTCCTGCAATGACCATTGCTGAGGAGTTCCCATGAAAATCAA
GTCATCGATTTCTGTGCTCGCTGCGATATTTTCCTGCTTAACCGCTGAAAGTACGTCCATATAAATGCCT
CTATTAGTTAGCGCTATCGCGCGAAAAGAATGGTGATATAAGGGGCATCGCTGCCCCTTCAGCATCAGTT
AAACGACTAGTTATTAGCTGGCGTCCGCGTAGTTCTCGGAGTAGTTCTCGTCGTTGGCGGCCGAGTGGTA
TTTGACGATGTTGGCGTTTACCACATCGATAACCGCTCTTTGCTGCGCTTTATCTTCCATCGACTCAAAA
GACATCAATAGGTCCGCGGCACCACAACACTCAATCGCAACTCGCGCTGCCTGAGTACTTTCTTCATAAG
TACCGATGGCATTTTCTGACAACAGCTCTCCCATTTTTTGCTCAAAGTCGGTATTTGAGTAAGATTCACG
GACAAANTCTTCCAAATACACGCGAGCTTCTGCCCTTGCTGCTTCACCATCTACATTTTGGTTGACCAGC
AGCGTCAGCTTGTGTCGAACCTGACTAACATCGACACCATGTGCCTGAGCAACTTCGTGGTACAAACCGG
CGTATTCTTTTCTTTGAGCGTTTGAGTCGTCCCATCTAAACACGAGTGGAAGCCCTAACTTAGCCGCCCA
TTCAACCACTTCTTTGCTCGTCGCATTCACAAATTGCGCAGGACCGCCTTCAGTGAACGCGTGTGGGTTA
ACGGAGATTTTAGGAAAACTATAAAAATCATTGTTTGGATGGCAGTACCCAGTAGTGAATGCATCATTGA
TGATCTTGTGACACTCACTGAACAACTGAAACTGAGAATCCGTTGGTCG
