>Addgene plasmid #27063 | pGMEH-P38-luxABct6 | addgene partial sequence | sequence record 33322 | 27063 with SV40pA-R (5' GAAATTTGTGATGCTATTGC 3')
TCCGAGTTTGTCAGAAAGCAGACCAAACAGCGGTTGGAATAATAGCGAGAACAGAGAAATAGCGGCAAAA
ATAATACCCGTATCACTTTTGCTGATATGGTTGATGTCATGTAGCCAAATCGGGAAAAACGGGAAGTAGG
CTCCCATGATAAAAAAGTAAAAGAAAAAGAATAAACCGAACATCCAAAAGTTTGTGTTTTTTAAATAGTA
CATAATGGATTTCCTTACGCGAAATACGGGCAGACATGGCCTGCCCGGTTATTATTATTTTTGACACCAG
ACCAACTGGTAATGGTAGCGACCGGCGCTCAGCTGGAATTCCGCCGATACTGACGGGCTCCAGGAGTCGT
CGCCACCAATCCCCATATGCGGTGTGAAATACCGCACAGATGCGTAAGGAGAAAATACCGCATCAGGCGC
CATTCGCCATTCAGGCTGCGCAACTGTTGGGAAGGGCGATCGGTGCGGGCCTCTTCGCTATTACGCCAGC
TGGCGAAAGGGGGATGTGCTGCAAGGCGATTAAGTTGGGTAACGCCAGGGTTTTCCCAGTCACGACGTTG
TAAAACGACGGCCAGTGAATTATCAACTATGTATAATAAAGTTGAAGCTTGATATCGAATTCCTGCAGCC
CGGGGGATCCATTTAAATCAGAGCTTTCGCGAGCTCGAGATCCGGCTGTTTTTGTTCCTGCAATGACCAT
TGCTGAGGAGTTCCCATGAAAATCAAGTCATCGATTTCTGTGCTCGCTGCGATATTTTCCTGCTTAACCG
CTGAAAGTACGTCCATATAAATGCCTCTATTAGTTAGCGCTATCGCGCGAAAAGAATGGTGATATA
